Addgene plasmid #110853: pLenti-HF1RA-P2A-Puro
Purpose: Lentiviral vector for constitutive expression of Cas9-HF1RA in mammalian cells (codon optimized)
Depositing lab: Lukas Dow. Depositing organization: Cornell University. Publication: Optimized base editors enable efficient editing in cells, organoids and mice. Zafra MP, Schatoff EM, Katti A, Foronda M, Breinig M, Schweitzer AY, Simon A, Han T, Goswami S, Montgomery E, Thibado J, Kastenhuber ER, Sanchez-Rivera FJ, Shi J, Vakoc CR, Lowe SW, Tschaharganeh DF, Dow LE. Nat Biotechnol. 2018 Jul 3. pii: nbt.4194. doi: 10.1038/nbt.4194. PubMed 29969439.
Backbone
  Vector backbone: Adapted from lentiCRISPRv1
  Backbone size w/o insert (bp): 6296
  Vector type: Lentiviral
  Selectable markers: Puromycin
Growth in bacteria
  Bacterial resistance: Ampicillin, 100 μg/mL
  Growth temperature: 30°C
  Growth strain: NEB Stable
  Copy number: Low Copy
Gene/Insert
  Gene/Insert name: Cas9-HF1RA (alt name: HF1RA)
  Species: Synthetic
  Insert size (bp): 4227
  Mutation: R661A, Q695A, Q926A, and NLS sequence at the N-terminus
  Promoter: EF1s
  Tag / fusion protein: FLAG (N terminal on insert)
  Cloning method: Gibson Cloning
  Sequencing primers: 5′ TAAGTGCAGTAGTCGCCGTG; 3′ TTAAGAATACCAGTCAATCTTTC
Terms and licenses: Academic/Nonprofit Terms; Industry Terms: Not Available to Industry
How to cite: pLenti-HF1RA-P2A-Puro was a gift from Lukas Dow (Addgene plasmid # 110853 ; http://n2t.net/addgene:110853 ; RRID:Addgene_110853)
