[The description below was written by a language model from this plasmid's Addgene catalogue record and pLannotate feature annotations shown in this document.]
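Description:
pLenti-HF1RA-P2A-Puro is a lentiviral transfer vector, adapted from lentiCRISPRv1, for constitutive expression of a codon-optimized high-fidelity Streptococcus pyogenes Cas9 variant in mammalian cells. The viral portion has a third-generation layout. An RSV promoter drives a truncated HIV-1 5' LTR, followed by the Ψ packaging signal with a gag fragment, the Rev response element for Rev-dependent export of the genomic RNA, and a cPPT/CTS. A WPRE sits downstream of the payload to enhance transcript expression, and a ΔU3 self-inactivating 3' LTR closes the cassette. An SV40 polyadenylation signal and SV40 origin lie outside the LTRs. In bacteria the plasmid is maintained through a ColE1/pUC-type origin and ampicillin resistance, and it also carries an f1 origin and remnants of a lacZα/lac promoter region flanked by T7 and T3 promoters. The catalogue lists it as low copy even though the annotated origin is of the high-copy type.

The payload is transcribed from the short EF-1α core promoter (EF1s). The insert, Cas9-HF1RA, is recorded as carrying the R661A, Q695A and Q926A substitutions, together with an N-terminal FLAG tag and an N-terminal nuclear localization signal. The feature table annotates it only as the N- and C-terminal portions of Cas9 and does not mark the tag or NLS separately. As the name indicates, a P2A self-cleaving peptide links Cas9 to puromycin N-acetyltransferase, so a single transcript yields both proteins and transduced cells can be selected with puromycin. No sgRNA expression cassette is annotated, so guide RNAs would apparently have to be supplied separately. The vector was deposited with work on codon-optimized genome and base editors, and it suits the generation of stable Cas9-expressing cell populations.
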