Features (pLannotate 1.2.2; 27 found; start..end, strand, type, name):
     21..247     +  promoter       RSV promoter: Rous sarcoma virus enhancer/promoter
    248..428     +  LTR            5' LTR (truncated): truncated 5' long terminal repeat (LTR) from HIV-1
    475..600     +  misc_feature   HIV-1 Ψ: packaging signal of human immunodeficiency virus type 1
    584..947     +  CDS            HIV-1 gag (fragment): gag protein from human immunodeficiency virus 1; gag
   1093..1326    +  misc_feature   RRE: The Rev response element (RRE) of HIV-1 allows for Rev-dependent mRNA export from the nucleus to the cytoplasm.
   1703..1729    +  CDS            Rev (fragment): human immunodeficiency virus 1 (HIV-1) Rev protein; rev; enhances nuclear export of unspliced and incompletely spliced viral mRNAs
   1739..1856    +  misc_feature   cPPT/CTS: central polypurine tract and central termination sequence of HIV-1
   1925..2136    +  promoter       EF-1α core promoter: core promoter for human elongation factor EF-1α
   2240..3841    +  CDS            Cas9(N): N-terminal portion of Streptococcus pyogenes Cas9 (Zetsche et al., 2015)
   3842..6340    +  CDS            Cas9(C): C-terminal portion of Streptococcus pyogenes Cas9 (Zetsche et al., 2015)
   6461..7060    +  CDS            PuroR (fragment): puromycin N-acetyltransferase; pac from Streptomyces; confers resistance to puromycin
   7076..7664    +  misc_feature   WPRE: woodchuck hepatitis virus posttranscriptional regulatory element
   7715..7734    +  misc_feature   cPPT/CTS (fragment): central polypurine tract and central termination sequence of HIV-1
   7736..7969    +  LTR            3' LTR (ΔU3): self-inactivating 3' long terminal repeat (LTR) from HIV-1
   8047..8168    +  polyA_signal   SV40 poly(A) signal: SV40 polyadenylation signal
   8208..8343    +  rep_origin     SV40 ori: SV40 origin of replication
   8364..8382    -  promoter       T7 promoter: promoter for bacteriophage T7 RNA polymerase
   8390..8545    +  CDS            lacZα (fragment): LacZα fragment of β-galactosidase; lacZ fragment
   8550..8978    +  rep_origin     f1 ori (sequence partly withheld): f1 bacteriophage origin of replication; arrow indicates direction of (+) strand synthesis
   9031..9135    +  promoter       AmpR promoter: bla
   9136..9996    +  CDS            AmpR: β-lactamase; bla; confers resistance to ampicillin, carbenicillin, and related antibiotics
  10167..10755   +  rep_origin     ori: high-copy-number ColE1/pMB1/pBR322/pUC origin of replication
  10938..11030   +  CDS            lacI (fragment): lac repressor; lacI; The lac repressor binds to the lac operator to inhibit transcription in E. coli. This inhibition can be relieved by adding lactose or isopropyl-β-D-thiogalactopyranoside (IPTG).
  11043..11064   +  protein_bind   CAP binding site: CAP binding activates transcription in the presence of cAMP. E. coli catabolite activator protein
  11079..11109   +  promoter       lac promoter: promoter for the E. coli lac operon
  11113..11135   +  protein_bind   lac operator (fragment): The lac repressor binds to the lac operator to inhibit transcription in E. coli. This inhibition can be relieved by adding lactose or isopropyl-β-D-thiogalactopyranoside (IPTG). lac repressor encoded by lacI
  11178..11196   +  promoter       T3 promoter: promoter for bacteriophage T3 RNA polymerase
>Addgene plasmid #110853 | pLenti-HF1RA-P2A-Puro | addgene full sequence | sequence record 211427 | Addgene NGS Result
AGCTGGAGCTGCAAGCTTAATGTAGTCTTATGCAATACTCTTGTAGTCTTGCAACATGGTAACGATGAGT
TAGCAACATGCCTTACAAGGAGAGAAAAAGCACCGTGCATGCCGATTGGTGGAAGTAAGGTGGTACGATC
GTGCCTTATTAGGAAGGCAACAGACGGGTCTGACATGGATTGGACGAACCACTGAATTGCCGCATTGCAG
AGATATTGTATTTAAGTGCCTAGCTCGATACATAAACGGGTCTCTCTGGTTAGACCAGATCTGAGCCTGG
GAGCTCTCTGGCTAACTAGGGAACCCACTGCTTAAGCCTCAATAAAGCTTGCCTTGAGTGCTTCAAGTAG
TGTGTGCCCGTCTGTTGTGTGACTCTGGTAACTAGAGATCCCTCAGACCCTTTTAGTCAGTGTGGAAAAT
CTCTAGCAGTGGCGCCCGAACAGGGACTTGAAAGCGAAAGGGAAACCAGAGGAGCTCTCTCGACGCAGGA
CTCGGCTTGCTGAAGCGCGCACGGCAAGAGGCGAGGGGCGGCGACTGGTGAGTACGCCAAAAATTTTGAC
TAGCGGAGGCTAGAAGGAGAGAGATGGGTGCGAGAGCGTCAGTATTAAGCGGGGGAGAATTAGATCGCGA
TGGGAAAAAATTCGGTTAAGGCCAGGGGGAAAGAAAAAATATAAATTAAAACATATAGTATGGGCAAGCA
GGGAGCTAGAACGATTCGCAGTTAATCCTGGCCTGTTAGAAACATCAGAAGGCTGTAGACAAATACTGGG
ACAGCTACAACCATCCCTTCAGACAGGATCAGAAGAACTTAGATCATTATATAATACAGTAGCAACCCTC
TATTGTGTGCATCAAAGGATAGAGATAAAAGACACCAAGGAAGCTTTAGACAAGATAGAGGAAGAGCAAA
ACAAAAGTAAGACCACCGCACAGCAAGCGGCCGCTGATCTTCAGACCTGGAGGAGGAGATATGAGGGACA
ATTGGAGAAGTGAATTATATAAATATAAAGTAGTAAAAATTGAACCATTAGGAGTAGCACCCACCAAGGC
AAAGAGAAGAGTGGTGCAGAGAGAAAAAAGAGCAGTGGGAATAGGAGCTTTGTTCCTTGGGTTCTTGGGA
GCAGCAGGAAGCACTATGGGCGCAGCGTCAATGACGCTGACGGTACAGGCCAGACAATTATTGTCTGGTA
TAGTGCAGCAGCAGAACAATTTGCTGAGGGCTATTGAGGCGCAACAGCATCTGTTGCAACTCACAGTCTG
GGGCATCAAGCAGCTCCAGGCAAGAATCCTGGCTGTGGAAAGATACCTAAAGGATCAACAGCTCCTGGGG
ATTTGGGGTTGCTCTGGAAAACTCATTTGCACCACTGCTGTGCCTTGGAATGCTAGTTGGAGTAATAAAT
CTCTGGAACAGATTTGGAATCACACGACCTGGATGGAGTGGGACAGAGAAATTAACAATTACACAAGCTT
AATACACTCCTTAATTGAAGAATCGCAAAACCAGCAAGAAAAGAATGAACAAGAATTATTGGAATTAGAT
AAATGGGCAAGTTTGTGGAATTGGTTTAACATAACAAATTGGCTGTGGTATATAAAATTATTCATAATGA
TAGTAGGAGGCTTGGTAGGTTTAAGAATAGTTTTTGCTGTACTTTCTATAGTGAATAGAGTTAGGCAGGG
ATATTCACCATTATCGTTTCAGACCCACCTCCCAACCCCGAGGGGACCCAGACCACAATTTTAAAAGAAA
AGGGGGGATTGGGGGGTACAGTGCAGGGGAAAGAATAGTAGACATAATAGCAACAGACATACAAACTAAA
GAATTACAAAAACAAATTACAAAAATTCAAAATTTTCGGGTTTATTACAGGGACAGCAGAGATCCACTTT
GGCGCCGGCTCGAGTGGCTCCGGTGCCCGTCAGTGGGCAGAGCGCACATCGCCCACAGTCCCCGAGAAGT
TGGGGGGAGGGGTCGGCAATTGAACCGGTGCCTAGAGAAGGTGGCGCGGGGTAAACTGGGAAAGTGATGT
CGTGTACTGGCTCCGCCTTTTTCCCGAGGGTGGGGGAGAACCGTATATAAGTGCAGTAGTCGCCGTGAAC
GTTCTTTTTCGCAACGGGTTTGCCGCCAGAACACAGGTGTCGTGACGCGGGATCCGCCACCATGGATTAC
AAAGACGATGACGATAAGATGGCCCCAAAGAAGAAGCGGAAGGTCGGTATCCACGGAGTCCCAGCAGCCG
ACAAGAAGTACAGCATCGGCCTGGACATCGGCACCAACTCTGTGGGCTGGGCCGTGATCACCGACGAGTA
CAAGGTGCCCAGCAAGAAATTCAAGGTGCTGGGCAACACCGACCGGCACAGCATCAAGAAGAACCTGATC
GGAGCCCTGCTGTTCGACAGCGGCGAAACAGCCGAGGCCACCCGGCTGAAGAGAACCGCCAGAAGAAGAT
ACACCAGACGGAAGAACCGGATCTGCTATCTGCAAGAGATCTTCAGCAACGAGATGGCCAAGGTGGACGA
CAGCTTCTTCCACAGACTGGAAGAGTCCTTCCTGGTGGAAGAGGATAAGAAGCACGAGCGGCACCCCATC
TTCGGCAACATCGTGGACGAGGTGGCCTACCACGAGAAGTACCCCACCATCTACCACCTGAGAAAGAAAC
TGGTGGACAGCACCGACAAGGCCGACCTGCGGCTGATCTATCTGGCCCTGGCCCACATGATCAAGTTCCG
GGGCCACTTCCTGATCGAGGGCGACCTGAACCCCGACAACAGCGACGTGGACAAGCTGTTCATCCAGCTG
GTGCAGACCTACAACCAGCTGTTCGAGGAAAACCCCATCAACGCCAGCGGCGTGGACGCCAAGGCCATCC
TGTCTGCCAGACTGAGCAAGAGCAGACGGCTGGAAAATCTGATCGCCCAGCTGCCCGGCGAGAAGAAGAA
TGGCCTGTTCGGAAACCTGATTGCCCTGAGCCTGGGCCTGACCCCCAACTTCAAGAGCAACTTCGACCTG
GCCGAGGATGCCAAACTGCAGCTGAGCAAGGACACCTACGACGACGACCTGGACAACCTGCTGGCCCAGA
TCGGCGACCAGTACGCCGACCTGTTTCTGGCCGCCAAGAACCTGTCCGACGCCATCCTGCTGAGCGACAT
CCTGAGAGTGAACACCGAGATCACCAAGGCCCCCCTGAGCGCCTCTATGATCAAGAGATACGACGAGCAC
CACCAGGACCTGACCCTGCTGAAAGCTCTCGTGCGGCAGCAGCTGCCTGAGAAGTACAAAGAGATTTTCT
TCGACCAGAGCAAGAACGGCTACGCCGGCTACATTGACGGCGGAGCCAGCCAGGAAGAGTTCTACAAGTT
CATCAAGCCCATCCTGGAAAAGATGGACGGCACCGAGGAACTGCTCGTGAAGCTGAACAGAGAGGACCTG
CTGCGGAAGCAGCGGACCTTCGACAACGGCAGCATCCCCCACCAGATCCACCTGGGAGAGCTGCACGCCA
TTCTGCGGCGGCAGGAAGATTTTTACCCATTCCTGAAGGACAACCGGGAAAAGATCGAGAAGATCCTGAC
CTTCCGCATCCCCTACTACGTGGGCCCTCTGGCCAGGGGAAACAGCAGATTCGCCTGGATGACCAGAAAG
AGCGAGGAAACCATCACCCCCTGGAACTTCGAGGAAGTGGTGGACAAGGGCGCTTCCGCCCAGAGCTTCA
TCGAGCGGATGACCAACTTCGATAAGAACCTGCCCAACGAGAAGGTGCTGCCCAAGCACAGCCTGCTGTA
CGAGTACTTCACCGTGTATAACGAGCTGACCAAAGTGAAATACGTGACCGAGGGAATGAGAAAGCCCGCC
TTCCTGAGCGGCGAGCAGAAAAAGGCCATCGTGGACCTGCTGTTCAAGACCAACCGGAAAGTGACCGTGA
AGCAGCTGAAAGAGGACTACTTCAAGAAAATCGAGTGCTTCGACTCCGTGGAAATCTCCGGCGTGGAAGA
TCGGTTCAACGCCTCCCTGGGCACATACCACGATCTGCTGAAAATTATCAAGGACAAGGACTTCCTGGAC
AATGAGGAAAACGAGGACATTCTGGAAGATATCGTGCTGACCCTGACACTGTTTGAGGACAGAGAGATGA
TCGAGGAACGGCTGAAAACCTATGCCCACCTGTTCGACGACAAAGTGATGAAGCAGCTGAAGCGGCGGAG
ATACACCGGCTGGGGCGCCCTGAGCCGGAAGCTGATCAACGGCATCCGGGACAAGCAGTCCGGCAAGACA
ATCCTGGATTTCCTGAAGTCCGACGGCTTCGCCAACAGAAACTTCATGGCCCTGATCCACGACGACAGCC
TGACCTTTAAAGAGGACATCCAGAAAGCCCAGGTGTCCGGCCAGGGCGATAGCCTGCACGAGCACATTGC
CAATCTGGCCGGCAGCCCCGCCATTAAGAAGGGCATCCTGCAGACAGTGAAGGTGGTGGACGAGCTCGTG
AAAGTGATGGGCCGGCACAAGCCCGAGAACATCGTGATCGAAATGGCCAGAGAGAACCAGACCACCCAGA
AGGGACAGAAGAACAGCCGCGAGAGAATGAAGCGGATCGAAGAGGGCATCAAAGAGCTGGGCAGCCAGAT
CCTGAAAGAACACCCCGTGGAAAACACCCAGCTGCAGAACGAGAAGCTGTACCTGTACTACCTGCAGAAT
GGGCGGGATATGTACGTGGACCAGGAACTGGACATCAACCGGCTGTCCGACTACGATGTGGACCATATCG
TGCCTCAGAGCTTTCTGAAGGACGACTCCATCGACAACAAGGTGCTGACCAGAAGCGACAAGAACCGGGG
CAAGAGCGACAACGTGCCCTCCGAAGAGGTCGTGAAGAAGATGAAGAACTACTGGCGGCAGCTGCTGAAC
GCCAAGCTGATTACCCAGAGAAAGTTCGACAATCTGACCAAGGCCGAGAGAGGCGGCCTGAGCGAACTGG
ATAAGGCCGGCTTCATCAAGAGACAGCTGGTGGAAACCCGGGCCATCACAAAGCACGTGGCACAGATCCT
GGACTCCCGGATGAACACTAAGTACGACGAGAATGACAAGCTGATCCGGGAAGTGAAAGTGATCACCCTG
AAGTCCAAGCTGGTGTCCGATTTCCGGAAGGATTTCCAGTTTTACAAAGTGCGCGAGATCAACAACTACC
ACCACGCCCACGACGCCTACCTGAACGCCGTCGTGGGAACCGCCCTGATCAAAAAGTACCCTAAGCTGGA
AAGCGAGTTCGTGTACGGCGACTACAAGGTGTACGACGTGCGGAAGATGATCGCCAAGAGCGAGCAGGAA
ATCGGCAAGGCTACCGCCAAGTACTTCTTCTACAGCAACATCATGAACTTTTTCAAGACCGAGATTACCC
TGGCCAACGGCGAGATCCGGAAGCGGCCTCTGATCGAGACAAACGGCGAAACCGGGGAGATCGTGTGGGA
TAAGGGCCGGGATTTTGCCACCGTGCGGAAAGTGCTGAGCATGCCCCAAGTGAATATCGTGAAAAAGACC
GAGGTGCAGACAGGCGGCTTCAGCAAAGAGTCTATCCTGCCCAAGAGGAACAGCGATAAGCTGATCGCCA
GAAAGAAGGACTGGGACCCTAAGAAGTACGGCGGCTTCGACAGCCCCACCGTGGCCTATTCTGTGCTGGT
GGTGGCCAAAGTGGAAAAGGGCAAGTCCAAGAAACTGAAGAGTGTGAAAGAGCTGCTGGGGATCACCATC
ATGGAAAGAAGCAGCTTCGAGAAGAATCCCATCGACTTTCTGGAAGCCAAGGGCTACAAAGAAGTGAAAA
AGGACCTGATCATCAAGCTGCCTAAGTACTCCCTGTTCGAGCTGGAAAACGGCCGGAAGAGAATGCTGGC
CTCTGCCGGCGAACTGCAGAAGGGAAACGAACTGGCCCTGCCCTCCAAATATGTGAACTTCCTGTACCTG
GCCAGCCACTATGAGAAGCTGAAGGGCTCCCCCGAGGATAATGAGCAGAAACAGCTGTTTGTGGAACAGC
ACAAGCACTACCTGGACGAGATCATCGAGCAGATCAGCGAGTTCTCCAAGAGAGTGATCCTGGCCGACGC
TAATCTGGACAAAGTGCTGTCCGCCTACAACAAGCACCGGGATAAGCCCATCAGAGAGCAGGCCGAGAAT
ATCATCCACCTGTTTACCCTGACCAATCTGGGAGCCCCTGCCGCCTTCAAGTACTTTGACACCACCATCG
ACCGGAAGAGGTACACCAGCACCAAAGAGGTGCTGGACGCCACCCTGATCCACCAGAGCATCACCGGCCT
GTACGAGACACGGATCGACCTGTCTCAGCTGGGAGGCGACAAGCGTCCTGCTGCTACTAAGAAAGCTGGT
CAAGCTAAGAAAAAGAAAGCTAGCGGCAGCGGCGCCACCAACTTCAGCCTGCTGAAGCAGGCCGGCGACG
TGGAGGAGAACCCCGGCCCCATGACCGAGTACAAGCCCACGGTGCGCCTCGCCACCCGCGACGACGTCCC
CAGGGCCGTACGCACCCTCGCCGCCGCGTTCGCCGACTACCCCGCCACGCGCCACACCGTCGATCCGGAC
CGCCACATCGAGCGGGTCACCGAGCTGCAAGAACTCTTCCTCACGCGCGTCGGGCTCGACATCGGCAAGG
TGTGGGTCGCGGACGACGGCGCCGCGGTGGCGGTCTGGACCACGCCGGAGAGCGTCGAAGCGGGGGCGGT
GTTCGCCGAGATCGGCCCGCGCATGGCCGAGTTGAGCGGTTCCCGGCTGGCCGCGCAGCAACAGATGGAA
GGCCTCCTGGCGCCGCACCGGCCCAAGGAGCCCGCGTGGTTCCTGGCCACCGTCGGAGTCTCGCCCGACC
ACCAGGGCAAGGGTCTGGGCAGCGCCGTCGTGCTCCCCGGAGTGGAGGCGGCCGAGCGCGCCGGGGTGCC
CGCCTTCCTGGAGACCTCCGCGCCCCGCAACCTCCCCTTCTACGAGCGGCTCGGCTTCACCGTCACCGCC
GACGTCGAGGTGCCCGAAGGACCGCGCACCTGGTGCATGACCCGCAAGCCCGGTGCCTGAACGCGTTAAG
TCGACAATCAACCTCTGGATTACAAAATTTGTGAAAGATTGACTGGTATTCTTAACTATGTTGCTCCTTT
TACGCTATGTGGATACGCTGCTTTAATGCCTTTGTATCATGCTATTGCTTCCCGTATGGCTTTCATTTTC
TCCTCCTTGTATAAATCCTGGTTGCTGTCTCTTTATGAGGAGTTGTGGCCCGTTGTCAGGCAACGTGGCG
TGGTGTGCACTGTGTTTGCTGACGCAACCCCCACTGGTTGGGGCATTGCCACCACCTGTCAGCTCCTTTC
CGGGACTTTCGCTTTCCCCCTCCCTATTGCCACGGCGGAACTCATCGCCGCCTGCCTTGCCCGCTGCTGG
ACAGGGGCTCGGCTGTTGGGCACTGACAATTCCGTGGTGTTGTCGGGGAAATCATCGTCCTTTCCTTGGC
TGCTCGCCTGTGTTGCCACCTGGATTCTGCGCGGGACGTCCTTCTGCTACGTCCCTTCGGCCCTCAATCC
AGCGGACCTTCCTTCCCGCGGCCTGCTGCCGGCTCTGCGGCCTCTTCCGCGTCTTCGCCTTCGCCCTCAG
ACGAGTCGGATCTCCCTTTGGGCCGCCTCCCCGCGTCGACTTTAAGACCAATGACTTACAAGGCAGCTGT
AGATCTTAGCCACTTTTTAAAAGAAAAGGGGGGACTGGAAGGGCTAATTCACTCCCAACGAAGACAAGAT
CTGCTTTTTGCTTGTACTGGGTCTCTCTGGTTAGACCAGATCTGAGCCTGGGAGCTCTCTGGCTAACTAG
GGAACCCACTGCTTAAGCCTCAATAAAGCTTGCCTTGAGTGCTTCAAGTAGTGTGTGCCCGTCTGTTGTG
TGACTCTGGTAACTAGAGATCCCTCAGACCCTTTTAGTCAGTGTGGAAAATCTCTAGCAGTACGTATAGT
AGTTCATGTCATCTTATTATTCAGTATTTATAACTTGCAAAGAAATGAATATCAGAGAGTGAGAGGAACT
TGTTTATTGCAGCTTATAATGGTTACAAATAAAGCAATAGCATCACAAATTTCACAAATAAAGCATTTTT
TTCACTGCATTCTAGTTGTGGTTTGTCCAAACTCATCAATGTATCTTATCATGTCTGGCTCTAGCTATCC
CGCCCCTAACTCCGCCCATCCCGCCCCTAACTCCGCCCAGTTCCGCCCATTCTCCGCCCCATGGCTGACT
AATTTTTTTTATTTATGCAGAGGCCGAGGCCGCCTCGGCCTCTGAGCTATTCCAGAAGTAGTGAGGAGGC
TTTTTTGGAGGCCTAGGGACGTACCCAATTCGCCCTATAGTGAGTCGTATTACGCGCGCTCACTGGCCGT
CGTTTTACAACGTCGTGACTGGGAAAACCCTGGCGTTACCCAACTTAATCGCCTTGCAGCACATCCCCCT
TTCGCCAGCTGGCGTAATAGCGAAGAGGCCCGCACCGATCGCCCTTCCCAACAGTTGCGCAGCCTGAATG
GCGAATGGG
[124 nt withheld, positions 8550-8673]
C
[91 nt withheld, positions 8675-8765]
A
[49 nt withheld, positions 8767-8815]
CCTTTGACGTTGGAGTCCACGTTCTTT
[37 nt withheld, positions 8843-8879]
ACCCTATCTCGGTCTATTCTTTTGATTTATAAGGGATTTTGCCGATTTCGGCCTATTGGTTAAAAAATGA
GCTGATTTAACAAAAATTTAACGCGAATTTTAACAAAATATTAACGCTTACAATTTAGGTGGCACTTTTC
GGGGAAATGTGCGCGGAACCCCTATTTGTTTATTTTTCTAAATACATTCAAATATGTATCCGCTCATGAG
ACAATAACCCTGATAAATGCTTCAATAATATTGAAAAAGGAAGAGTATGAGTATTCAACATTTCCGTGTC
GCCCTTATTCCCTTTTTTGCGGCATTTTGCCTTCCTGTTTTTGCTCACCCAGAAACGCTGGTGAAAGTAA
AAGATGCTGAAGATCAGTTGGGTGCACGAGTGGGTTACATCGAACTGGATCTCAACAGCGGTAAGATCCT
TGAGAGTTTTCGCCCCGAAGAACGTTTTCCAATGATGAGCACTTTTAAAGTTCTGCTATGTGGCGCGGTA
TTATCCCGTATTGACGCCGGGCAAGAGCAACTCGGTCGCCGCATACACTATTCTCAGAATGACTTGGTTG
AGTACTCACCAGTCACAGAAAAGCATCTTACGGATGGCATGACAGTAAGAGAATTATGCAGTGCTGCCAT
AACCATGAGTGATAACACTGCGGCCAACTTACTTCTGACAACGATCGGAGGACCGAAGGAGCTAACCGCT
TTTTTGCACAACATGGGGGATCATGTAACTCGCCTTGATCGTTGGGAACCGGAGCTGAATGAAGCCATAC
CAAACGACGAGCGTGACACCACGATGCCTGTAGCAATGGCAACAACGTTGCGCAAACTATTAACTGGCGA
ACTACTTACTCTAGCTTCCCGGCAACAATTAATAGACTGGATGGAGGCGGATAAAGTTGCAGGACCACTT
CTGCGCTCGGCCCTTCCGGCTGGCTGGTTTATTGCTGATAAATCTGGAGCCGGTGAGCGTGGGTCTCGCG
GTATCATTGCAGCACTGGGGCCAGATGGTAAGCCCTCCCGTATCGTAGTTATCTACACGACGGGGAGTCA
GGCAACTATGGATGAACGAAATAGACAGATCGCTGAGATAGGTGCCTCACTGATTAAGCATTGGTAACTG
TCAGACCAAGTTTACTCATATATACTTTAGATTGATTTAAAACTTCATTTTTAATTTAAAAGGATCTAGG
TGAAGATCCTTTTTGATAATCTCATGACCAAAATCCCTTAACGTGAGTTTTCGTTCCACTGAGCGTCAGA
CCCCGTAGAAAAGATCAAAGGATCTTCTTGAGATCCTTTTTTTCTGCGCGTAATCTGCTGCTTGCAAACA
AAAAAACCACCGCTACCAGCGGTGGTTTGTTTGCCGGATCAAGAGCTACCAACTCTTTTTCCGAAGGTAA
CTGGCTTCAGCAGAGCGCAGATACCAAATACTGTTCTTCTAGTGTAGCCGTAGTTAGGCCACCACTTCAA
GAACTCTGTAGCACCGCCTACATACCTCGCTCTGCTAATCCTGTTACCAGTGGCTGCTGCCAGTGGCGAT
AAGTCGTGTCTTACCGGGTTGGACTCAAGACGATAGTTACCGGATAAGGCGCAGCGGTCGGGCTGAACGG
GGGGTTCGTGCACACAGCCCAGCTTGGAGCGAACGACCTACACCGAACTGAGATACCTACAGCGTGAGCT
ATGAGAAAGCGCCACGCTTCCCGAAGGGAGAAAGGCGGACAGGTATCCGGTAAGCGGCAGGGTCGGAACA
GGAGAGCGCACGAGGGAGCTTCCAGGGGGAAACGCCTGGTATCTTTATAGTCCTGTCGGGTTTCGCCACC
TCTGACTTGAGCGTCGATTTTTGTGATGCTCGTCAGGGGGGCGGAGCCTATGGAAAAACGCCAGCAACGC
GGCCTTTTTACGGTTCCTGGCCTTTTGCTGGCCTTTTGCTCACATGTTCTTTCCTGCGTTATCCCCTGAT
TCTGTGGATAACCGTATTACCGCCTTTGAGTGAGCTGATACCGCTCGCCGCAGCCGAACGACCGAGCGCA
GCGAGTCAGTGAGCGAGGAAGCGGAAGAGCGCCCAATACGCAAACCGCCTCTCCCCGCGCGTTGGCCGAT
TCATTAATGCAGCTGGCACGACAGGTTTCCCGACTGGAAAGCGGGCAGTGAGCGCAACGCAATTAATGTG
AGTTAGCTCACTCATTAGGCACCCCAGGCTTTACACTTTATGCTTCCGGCTCGTATGTTGTGTGGAATTG
TGAGCGGATAACAATTTCACACAGGAAACAGCTATGACCATGATTACGCCAAGCGCGCAATTAACCCTCA
CTAAAGGGAACAAA
